Addgene plasmid #47874: pTALYM3
Purpose: (Empty Backbone) Destination plasmid with mClover for Golden Gate reaction of TALE assembly
Depositing lab: Maria-Elena Torres-Padilla. Depositing organization: Institut de Genetique et de Biologie Moleculaire et Cellulaire (IGBMC). Publication: Live visualization of chromatin dynamics with fluorescent TALEs. Miyanari Y, Ziegler-Birling C, Torres-Padilla ME. Nat Struct Mol Biol. 2013 Oct 6. doi: 10.1038/nsmb.2680. PubMed 24096363.
Backbone
  Vector backbone: pCAG-T7-TALEN (Sangamo)
  Modifications to backbone: FokI domain was replaced by mClover
  Vector type: Mammalian Expression, TALEN
  Promoter: CAG
  Tag / fusion protein: mClover (C terminal on backbone)
Growth in bacteria
  Bacterial resistance: Ampicillin, 100 μg/mL
  Growth temperature: 37°C
  Growth strain: SURE
  Copy number: High Copy
Gene/Insert
  Cloning method: Restriction Enzyme
Terms and licenses: Academic/Nonprofit Terms; Industry Terms: Not Available to Industry
How to cite: pTALYM3 was a gift from Maria-Elena Torres-Padilla (Addgene plasmid # 47874 ; http://n2t.net/addgene:47874 ; RRID:Addgene_47874)
