[The description below was written by a language model from this plasmid's Addgene catalogue record and pLannotate feature annotations shown in this document.]
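Description:
pTALYM3 is an empty destination plasmid for building fluorescent TALE fusions by Golden Gate assembly and expressing them in mammalian cells. It derives from pCAG-T7-TALEN (Sangamo), with the FokI nuclease domain replaced by the green/yellow fluorescent protein mClover. The assembled product is therefore a DNA-binding TALE carrying a C-terminal fluorescent tag rather than a nuclease. In bacteria the plasmid replicates from a high-copy ColE1/pUC-type origin and is selected with ampicillin through the β-lactamase gene. An f1 origin is also present.

Expression is driven by the CAG promoter, annotated here as the CMV enhancer, the chicken β-actin promoter and a chimeric β-actin/β-globin intron. A T7 promoter sits just downstream and could support in vitro transcription of the fusion, although the record does not state this use. The open reading frame begins with a segment matching the N-terminal region of Xanthomonas TAL effectors (annotated as an avrXa10 fragment). A reverse-oriented stuffer follows, containing a lac promoter, lac operator, lacZα fragment and pBluescript-type polylinker remnants. After the stuffer comes a TAL effector C-terminal segment (annotated as an avrBs3 fragment), then the Clover coding sequence and a bGH polyadenylation signal. The placement of the lacZα cassette suggests that it occupies the position where custom TALE repeat arrays are inserted. It would then be displaced during the Golden Gate reaction and could allow blue/white screening, but the record does not spell this out.

The associated publication title indicates that the resulting TALE–mClover fusions are used for live visualization of chromatin dynamics, by targeting fluorescence to chosen genomic sequences.
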