Features (pLannotate 1.2.2; 27 found; start..end, strand, type, name):
     50..71      +  protein_bind   CAP binding site: CAP binding activates transcription in the presence of cAMP. E. coli catabolite activator protein
     86..116     +  promoter       lac promoter: promoter for the E. coli lac operon
    124..140     +  protein_bind   lac operator: The lac repressor binds to the lac operator to inhibit transcription in E. coli. This inhibition can be relieved by adding lactose or isopropyl-β-D-thiogalactopyranoside (IPTG). lac repressor encoded by lacI
    184..563     +  enhancer       CMV enhancer: human cytomegalovirus immediate early enhancer
    565..842     +  promoter       chicken β-actin promoter: No description available
    843..1851    +  intron         chimeric intron: chimera between introns from chicken β-actin and rabbit β-globin
   1851..2330    +  CDS            avrXa10 (fragment): AVX10_XANOO - Experimental evidence at protein level: Swiss-Prot protein existence level 1. Avirulence protein. Induces the hypersensitive response (HR)in rice plants carrying the resistance gene Xa10. Activity depends on the presence of the core repeat domains; replacement with repeat domains from other proteins (AvrBs3 of X.euvesicatoria (AC P14727) or AvrXa7 of this organism) does not elicit the HR. Probably acts as a transcription factor in its host plant (rice) to induce plant resistance or disease. From Xanthomonas oryzae pv. oryzae.
   1864..1882    +  promoter       T7 promoter: promoter for bacteriophage T7 RNA polymerase
   2338..2356    -  rep_origin     f1 ori (fragment): f1 bacteriophage origin of replication; arrow indicates direction of (+) strand synthesis
   2361..2516    -  CDS            lacZα (fragment): LacZα fragment of β-galactosidase; lacZ fragment
   2524..2542    +  promoter       T7 promoter: promoter for bacteriophage T7 RNA polymerase
   2551..2574    -  misc_feature   MCS (fragment): pBluescript multiple cloning site
   2590..2608    -  promoter       T3 promoter: promoter for bacteriophage T3 RNA polymerase
   2653..2669    -  protein_bind   lac operator: The lac repressor binds to the lac operator to inhibit transcription in E. coli. This inhibition can be relieved by adding lactose or isopropyl-β-D-thiogalactopyranoside (IPTG). lac repressor encoded by lacI
   2677..2707    -  promoter       lac promoter: promoter for the E. coli lac operon
   2722..2743    -  protein_bind   CAP binding site: CAP binding activates transcription in the presence of cAMP. E. coli catabolite activator protein
   2782..2922    +  CDS            avrBs3 (fragment): AVRB3_XANEU - Experimental evidence at protein level: Swiss-Prot protein existence level 1. Avirulence protein. Acts as a transcription factor in C.annuum plants. In susceptible plants lacking the Bs3 resistance gene induces expression of a number of genes, including genes homologous to a family of auxin-induced genes, alpha-expansin genes, pectate lyase, anthocyanidin glucoside rhamnosyl transferase and at least one transcription factor, UPA20. Their expression leads to plant hypertrophy in mesophyll cells, probably mainly mediated by UPA20 (PubMed:17962565). In resistant plants induces the h
   2965..3681    +  CDS            Clover: Clover is a basic (constitutively fluorescent) green/yellow fluorescent protein published in 2012, derived from Aequorea victoria. It is reported to be a rapidly-maturing weak dimer with high acid sensitivity.
   3697..3715    -  promoter       SP6 promoter: promoter for bacteriophage SP6 RNA polymerase
   3787..3808    +  promoter       TEF1 promoter (fragment): S. cerevisiae TEF1; promoter for EF-1α
   4008..4232    +  polyA_signal   bGH poly(A) signal: bovine growth hormone polyadenylation signal
   4241..4395    +  CDS            lacZα (fragment): LacZα fragment of β-galactosidase; lacZ fragment
   4400..4828    +  rep_origin     f1 ori (sequence partly withheld): f1 bacteriophage origin of replication; arrow indicates direction of (+) strand synthesis
   4881..4985    +  promoter       AmpR promoter: bla
   4986..5846    +  CDS            AmpR: β-lactamase; bla; confers resistance to ampicillin, carbenicillin, and related antibiotics
   6017..6605    +  rep_origin     ori: high-copy-number ColE1/pMB1/pBR322/pUC origin of replication
   6788..37      +  CDS            lacI (fragment) (across the origin): lac repressor; lacI; The lac repressor binds to the lac operator to inhibit transcription in E. coli. This inhibition can be relieved by adding lactose or isopropyl-β-D-thiogalactopyranoside (IPTG).
>Addgene plasmid #47874 | pTALYM3 | depositor full sequence | sequence record 68413 | pTALYM3: TALE-mClover
GGCACGACAGGTTTCCCGACTGGAAAGCGGGCAGTGAGCGCAACGCAATTAATGTGAGTTAGCTCACTCA
TTAGGCACCCCAGGCTTTACACTTTATGCTTCCGGCTCGTATGTTGTGTGGAATTGTGAGCGGATAACAA
TTTCACACAGGAAACAGCTATGACCATGAGGCGCGCCGGATTCGACATTGATTATTGACTAGTTATTAAT
AGTAATCAATTACGGGGTCATTAGTTCATAGCCCATATATGGAGTTCCGCGTTACATAACTTACGGTAAA
TGGCCCGCCTGGCTGACCGCCCAACGACCCCCGCCCATTGACGTCAATAATGACGTATGTTCCCATAGTA
ACGCCAATAGGGACTTTCCATTGACGTCAATGGGTGGAGTATTTACGGTAAACTGCCCACTTGGCAGTAC
ATCAAGTGTATCATATGCCAAGTACGCCCCCTATTGACGTCAATGACGGTAAATGGCCCGCCTGGCATTA
TGCCCAGTACATGACCTTATGGGACTTTCCTACTTGGCAGTACATCTACGTATTAGTCATCGCTATTACC
ATGGTCGAGGTGAGCCCCACGTTCTGCTTCACTCTCCCCATCTCCCCCCCCTCCCCACCCCCAATTTTGT
ATTTATTTATTTTTTAATTATTTTGTGCAGCGATGGGGGCGGGGGGGGGGGGGGGGCGCGCGCCAGGCGG
GGCGGGGCGGGGCGAGGGGCGGGGCGGGGCGAGGCGGAGAGGTGCGGCGGCAGCCAATCAGAGCGGCGCG
CTCCGAAAGTTTCCTTTTATGGCGAGGCGGCGGCGGCGGCGGCCCTATAAAAAGCGAAGCGCGCGGCGGG
CGGGAGTCGCTGCGTTGCCTTCGCCCCGTGCCCCGCTCCGCGCCGCCTCGCGCCGCCCGCCCCGGCTCTG
ACTGACCGCGTTACTCCCACAGGTGAGCGGGCGGGACGGCCCTTCTCCTCCGGGCTGTAATTAGCGCTTG
GTTTAATGACGGCTCGTTTCTTTTCTGTGGCTGCGTGAAAGCCTTAAAGGGCTCCGGGAGGGCCCTTTGT
GCGGGGGGGAGCGGCTCGGGGGGTGCGTGCGTGTGTGTGTGCGTGGGGAGCGCCGCGTGCGGCCCGCGCT
GCCCGGCGGCTGTGAGCGCTGCGGGCGCGGCGCGGGGCTTTGTGCGCTCCGCGTGTGCGCGAGGGGAGCG
CGGCCGGGGGCGGTGCCCCGCGGTGCGGGGGGGCTGCGAGGGGAACAAAGGCTGCGTGCGGGGTGTGTGC
GTGGGGGGGTGAGCAGGGGGTGTGGGCGCGGCGGTCGGGCTGTAACCCCCCCCTGCACCCCCCTCCCCGA
GTTGCTGAGCACGGCCCGGCTTCGGGTGCGGGGCTCCGTGCGGGGCGTGGCGCGGGGCTCGCCGTGCCGG
GCGGGGGGTGGCGGCAGGTGGGGGTGCCGGGCGGGGCGGGGCCGCCTCGGGCCGGGGAGGGCTCGGGGGA
GGGGCGCGGCGGCCCCGGAGCGCCGGCGGCTGTCGAGGCGCGGCGAGCCGCAGCCATTGCCTTTTATGGT
AATCGTGCGAGAGGGCGCAGGGACTTCCTTTGTCCCAAATCTGGCGGAGCCGAAATCTGGGAGGCGCCGC
CGCACCCCCTCTAGCGGGCGCGGGCGAAGCGGTGCGGCGCCGGCAGGAAGGAAATGGGCGGGGAGGGCCT
TCGTGCGTCGCCGCGCCGCCGTCCCCTTCTCCATCTCCAGCCTCGGGGCTGCCGCAGGGGGACGGCTGCC
TTCGGGGGGGACGGGGCAGGGCGGGGTTCGGCTTCTGGCGTGTGACCGGCGGCTCTAGAGCCTCTGCTAA
CCATGTTCATGCCTTCTTCTTTTTCCTACAGATCCTTAATTAATAATACGACTCACTATAGGGGCCGCCA
CCATGAGATCTCCTAAGAAAAAGAGGAAGGTGCAGGTGGATCTACGCACGCTCGGCTACAGTCAGCAGCA
GCAAGAGAAGATCAAACCGAAGGTGCGTTCGACAGTGGCGCAGCACCACGAGGCACTGGTGGGCCATGGG
TTTACACACGCGCACATCGTTGCGCTCAGCCAACACCCGGCAGCGTTAGGGACCGTCGCTGTCACGTATC
AGCACATAATCACGGCGTTGCCAGAGGCGACACACGAAGACATCGTTGGCGTCGGCAAACAGTGGTCCGG
CGCACGCGCCCTGGAGGCCTTGCTCACGGATGCGGGGGAGTTGAGAGGTCCGCCGTTACAGTTGGACACA
GGCCAACTTGTGAAGATTGCAAAACGTGGCGGCGTGACCGCAATGGAGGCAGTGCATGCATCGCGCAATG
CACTGACGGGTGCCCCCCTGGAGACGGGCGCCGCTACAGGGCGCGTCCCATTCGCCATTCAGGCTGCGCA
ACTGTTGGGAAGGGCGATCGGTGCGGGCCTCTTCGCTATTACGCCAGCTGGCGAAAGGGGGATGTGCTGC
AAGGCGATTAAGTTGGGTAACGCCAGGGTTTTCCCAGTCACGACGTTGTAAAACGACGGCCAGTGAGCGC
GCGTAATACGACTCACTATAGGGCGAATTGGGTACCGGGCCCCCCCTCGAGGTCCTCCAGCTTTTGTTCC
CTTTAGTGAGGGTTAATTGCGCGCTTGGCGTAATCATGGTCATAGCTGTTTCCTGTGTGAAATTGTTATC
CGCTCACAATTCCACACAACATACGAGCCGGAAGCATAAAGTGTAAAGCCTGGGGTGCCTAATGAGTGAG
CTAACTCACATTAATTGCGTTGCGCTCACTGCCCGCTTTCCACCGGTCGTCTCCAACGACCACCTCGTCG
CCTTGGCCTGCCTCGGCGGACGTCCTGCCATGGATGCAGTGAAAAAGGGATTGCCGCACGCGCCGGAATT
GATCAGAAGAGTCAATCGCCGTATTGGCGAACGCACGTCCCATCGCGTTGCGGGATCCACTGGAGGCGGA
GGTGGCTCCGGCACCGCCTCCTCCATGGTGAGCAAGGGCGAGGAGCTGTTCACCGGGGTGGTGCCCATCC
TGGTCGAGCTGGACGGCGACGTAAACGGCCACAAGTTCAGCGTCCGCGGCGAGGGCGAGGGCGATGCCAC
CAACGGCAAGCTGACCCTGAAGTTCATCTGCACCACCGGCAAGCTGCCCGTGCCCTGGCCCACCCTCGTG
ACCACCTTCGGCTACGGCGTGGCCTGCTTCAGCCGCTACCCCGACCACATGAAGCAGCACGACTTCTTCA
AGTCCGCCATGCCCGAAGGCTACGTCCAGGAGCGCACCATCTCTTTCAAGGACGACGGTACCTACAAGAC
CCGCGCCGAGGTGAAGTTCGAGGGCGACACCCTGGTGAACCGCATCGAGCTGAAGGGCATCGACTTCAAG
GAGGACGGCAACATCCTGGGGCACAAGCTGGAGTACAACTTCAACAGCCACAACGTCTATATCACGGCCG
ACAAGCAGAAGAACGGCATCAAGGCTAACTTCAAGATCCGCCACAACGTTGAGGACGGCAGCGTGCAGCT
CGCCGACCACTACCAGCAGAACACCCCCATCGGCGACGGCCCCGTGCTGCTGCCCGACAACCACTACCTG
AGCCATCAGTCCAAGCTGAGCAAAGACCCCAACGAGAAGCGCGATCACATGGTCCTGCTGGAGTTCGTGA
CCGCCGCCGGGATTACACATGGCATGGACGAGCTGTACAAGTCTAGAGGGCCCTATTCTATAGTGTCACC
TAAATGCTAAGAATTCTGTACATATGGGCACCAAAGAACCTGTAAACGTTATCTTTTTAAATTGAATGTG
CACAAATAAAAGTTTGGAAAAGAAAAAAAAAAAAAAAAAAAAAAAAAAAAAAAAAAAAAAAAAAAAAAAA
AAAAAAAAAAAAAAAAAAAAATACGCATCATACGCTGTGGCGTACCTCGAGTCTAGAGGGCCCTTCGAAC
AAAAACTCATCTCAGAAGAGGATCTGAATATGCATACCGGTCATCATCACCATCACCATTGAGTTTAAAC
CCGCTGATCAGCCTCGACTGTGCCTTCTAGTTGCCAGCCATCTGTTGTTTGCCCCTCCCCCGTGCCTTCC
TTGACCCTGGAAGGTGCCACTCCCACTGTCCTTTCCTAATAAAATGAGGAAATTGCATCGCATTGTCTGA
GTAGGTGTCATTCTATTCTGGGGGGTGGGGTGGGGCAGGACAGCAAGGGGGAGGATTGGGAAGACAATAG
CAGGCATGCTGGGGATGCGGTGGGCTCTATGGGCGGCCGCCACTGGCCGTCGTTTTACAACGTCGTGACT
GGGAAAACCCTGGCGTTACCCAACTTAATCGCCTTGCAGCACATCCCCCTTTCGCCAGCTGGCGTAATAG
CGAAGAGGCCCGCACCGATCGCCCTTCCCAACAGTTGCGCAGCCTGAATGGCGAATGGG
[124 nt withheld, positions 4400-4523]
C
[91 nt withheld, positions 4525-4615]
A
[49 nt withheld, positions 4617-4665]
CCTTTGACGTTGGAGTCCACGTTCTTT
[37 nt withheld, positions 4693-4729]
ACCCTATCTCGGTCTATTCTTTTGATTTATAAGGGATTTTGCCGATTTCGGCCTATTGGTTAAAAAATGA
GCTGATTTAACAAAAATTTAACGCGAATTTTAACAAAATATTAACGCTTACAATTTAGGTGGCACTTTTC
GGGGAAATGTGCGCGGAACCCCTATTTGTTTATTTTTCTAAATACATTCAAATATGTATCCGCTCATGAG
ACAATAACCCTGATAAATGCTTCAATAATATTGAAAAAGGAAGAGTATGAGTATTCAACATTTCCGTGTC
GCCCTTATTCCCTTTTTTGCGGCATTTTGCCTTCCTGTTTTTGCTCACCCAGAAACGCTGGTGAAAGTAA
AAGATGCTGAAGATCAGTTGGGTGCACGAGTGGGTTACATCGAACTGGATCTCAACAGCGGTAAGATCCT
TGAGAGTTTTCGCCCCGAAGAACGTTTTCCAATGATGAGCACTTTTAAAGTTCTGCTATGTGGCGCGGTA
TTATCCCGTATTGACGCCGGGCAAGAGCAACTCGGTCGCCGCATACACTATTCTCAGAATGACTTGGTTG
AGTACTCACCAGTCACAGAAAAGCATCTTACGGATGGCATGACAGTAAGAGAATTATGCAGTGCTGCCAT
AACCATGAGTGATAACACTGCGGCCAACTTACTTCTGACAACGATCGGAGGACCGAAGGAGCTAACCGCT
TTTTTGCACAACATGGGGGATCATGTAACTCGCCTTGATCGTTGGGAACCGGAGCTGAATGAAGCCATAC
CAAACGACGAGCGTGACACCACGATGCCTGTAGCAATGGCAACAACGTTGCGCAAACTATTAACTGGCGA
ACTACTTACTCTAGCTTCCCGGCAACAATTAATAGACTGGATGGAGGCGGATAAAGTTGCAGGACCACTT
CTGCGCTCGGCCCTTCCGGCTGGCTGGTTTATTGCTGATAAATCTGGAGCCGGTGAGCGTGGGTCTCGCG
GTATCATTGCAGCACTGGGGCCAGATGGTAAGCCCTCCCGTATCGTAGTTATCTACACGACGGGGAGTCA
GGCAACTATGGATGAACGAAATAGACAGATCGCTGAGATAGGTGCCTCACTGATTAAGCATTGGTAACTG
TCAGACCAAGTTTACTCATATATACTTTAGATTGATTTAAAACTTCATTTTTAATTTAAAAGGATCTAGG
TGAAGATCCTTTTTGATAATCTCATGACCAAAATCCCTTAACGTGAGTTTTCGTTCCACTGAGCGTCAGA
CCCCGTAGAAAAGATCAAAGGATCTTCTTGAGATCCTTTTTTTCTGCGCGTAATCTGCTGCTTGCAAACA
AAAAAACCACCGCTACCAGCGGTGGTTTGTTTGCCGGATCAAGAGCTACCAACTCTTTTTCCGAAGGTAA
CTGGCTTCAGCAGAGCGCAGATACCAAATACTGTCCTTCTAGTGTAGCCGTAGTTAGGCCACCACTTCAA
GAACTCTGTAGCACCGCCTACATACCTCGCTCTGCTAATCCTGTTACCAGTGGCTGCTGCCAGTGGCGAT
AAGTCGTGTCTTACCGGGTTGGACTCAAGACGATAGTTACCGGATAAGGCGCAGCGGTCGGGCTGAACGG
GGGGTTCGTGCACACAGCCCAGCTTGGAGCGAACGACCTACACCGAACTGAGATACCTACAGCGTGAGCT
ATGAGAAAGCGCCACGCTTCCCGAAGGGAGAAAGGCGGACAGGTATCCGGTAAGCGGCAGGGTCGGAACA
GGAGAGCGCACGAGGGAGCTTCCAGGGGGAAACGCCTGGTATCTTTATAGTCCTGTCGGGTTTCGCCACC
TCTGACTTGAGCGTCGATTTTTGTGATGCTCGTCAGGGGGGCGGAGCCTATGGAAAAACGCCAGCAACGC
GGCCTTTTTACGGTTCCTGGCCTTTTGCTGGCCTTTTGCTCACATGTTCTTTCCTGCGTTATCCCCTGAT
TCTGTGGATAACCGTATTACCGCCTTTGAGTGAGCTGATACCGCTCGCCGCAGCCGAACGACCGAGCGCA
GCGAGTCAGTGAGCGAGGAAGCGGAAGAGCGCCCAATACGCAAACCGCCTCTCCCCGCGCGTTGGCCGAT
TCATTAATGCAGCT
