>Addgene plasmid #47874 | pTALYM3 | addgene partial sequence | sequence record 72257 | Sp6 5'-ATTTAGGTGACACTATAG-3'
CCCCGGGTACCGAGCTCGAATTCGCCCTATAGTGAGTCGTATTACAATTCACTGGCCGTCGTTTTACAAC
GTCGTGACTGGGAAAACCCTGGCGTTACCCAACTTAATCGCCTTGCAGCACATCCCCCTTTCGCCAGCTG
GCGTAATAGCGAAGAGGCCCGCACCGATCGCCCTTCCCAACAGTTGCGCAGCCTGAATGGCGAATGG
[124 nt withheld, positions 208-331]
C
[91 nt withheld, positions 333-423]
A
[49 nt withheld, positions 425-473]
CCTTTGACGTTGGAGTCCACGTTCTTT
[37 nt withheld, positions 501-537]
ACCCTATCTCGGTCTATTCTTTTGATTTATAAGGGATTTTGCCGATTTCGGCCTATTGGTTAAAAAATGA
GCTGATTTAACAAAAATTTAACGCGAATTTTAACAAAATATTAACGCTTACAATTTCCTGATGCGGTATT
TTCTCCTTACGCATCTGTGCGGTATTTCACACCGCATATGGTGCACTCTCAGTACAATCTGCTCTGATGC
CGCATAGTTAAGCCAGCCCCGACACCCGCCAAACACCCGCTGACGCGCCCTGACGGGCTTGTCTGCTCCC
GGCATCCGCTTACAGACA
