>Addgene plasmid #47874 | pTALYM3 | addgene partial sequence | sequence record 72277 | T3 5'-GCAATTAACCCTCACTAAAGG-3'
TTCGCCCTATAGTGAGTCGTATTACGCGCGCTCACTGGCCGTCGTTTTACAACGTCGTGACTGGGAAAAC
CCTGGCGTTACCCAACTTAATCGCCTTGCAGCACATCCCCCTTTCGCCAGCTGGCGTAATAGCGAAGAGG
CCCGCACCGATCGCCCTTCCCAACAGTTGCGCAGCCTGAATGGCGAATGGGACGCGCCCTGTAGCGGCGC
CCGTCTCCAGGGGGGCACCCGTCAGTGCATTGCGCGATGCATGCACTGCCTCCATTGCGGTCACGCCGCC
ACGTTTTGCAATCTTCACAAGTTGGCCTGTGTCCAACTGTAACGGCGGACCTCTCAACTCCCCCGCATCC
GTGAGCAAGGCCTCCAGGGCGCGTGCGCCGGACCACTGTTTGCCGACGCCAACGATGTCTTCGTGTGTCG
CCTCTGGCAACGCCGTGATTATGTGCTGATACGTGACAGCGACGGTCCCTAACGCTGCCGGGTGTTGGCT
GAGCGCAACGAT
