>Addgene plasmid #47874 | pTALYM3 | addgene partial sequence | sequence record 72279 | BGH-Rev 5'-TAGAAGGCACAGTCGAGG-3'
GATGACCGGTATGCATATTCAGATCCTCTTCTGAGATGAGTTTTTGTTCGAAGGGCCCTCTAGACTCGAG
GTACGCCACAGCGTATGATGCGTATTTTTTTTTTTTTTTTTTTTTTTTTTTTTTTTTTTTTTTTTTTTTT
TTTTTTTTTTTTTTTTTTTTTT
