>Addgene plasmid #47874 | pTALYM3 | addgene partial sequence | sequence record 72280 | EGFP-N 5'-CGTCGCCGTCCAGCTCGACCAG-3'
CCCTTGCTCACCATGGAGGAGGCGGTGCCGGAGCCACCTCCGCCTCCAGTGGATCCCGCAACGCGATGGG
ACGTGCGTTCGCCAATACGGCGATTGACTCTTCTGATCAATTCCGGCGCGTGCGGCAATCCCTTTTTCAC
TGCATCCATGGCAGGACGTCCGCCGAGGCAGGCCAAGGCGACGAGGTGGTCGTTGGAGACGACCGGTGGA
AAGCGGGCAGTGAGCGCAACGCAATTAATGTGAGTTAGCTCACTCATTAGGCACCCCAGGCTTTACACTT
TATGCTTCCGGCTCGTATGTTGTGTGGAATTGTGAGCGGATAACAATTTCACACAGGAAACAGCTATGAC
CATGATTACGCCAAGCGCGCAATTAACCCTCACTAAAGGGAACAAAAGCTGGAGGACCTCGAGGGGGGGC
CCGGTACCCAATTCGCCCTATAGTGAGTCGTATTACGCGCGCTCACTGGCCGTCGTTTTACAACGTCGTG
ACTGGGAAAACCCTGGCGTTACCCAACTTAATCGCCTTGCAGCACATCCCCCTTTCGCCAGCTGGCGTAA
TAGCGAAGAGGCCCGCACCGATCGCCCTTCCCAACAGTTGCGCAGCCTGAATGGCGAATGGGACGCGCCC
TGTAGCGGCGCCCGTCTCCAGGGGGGCACCCGTCAGTGCATTGCGCGATGCATGCACTGCCTCCATTGCG
GTCACGCCGCCACGTTTTGCAATCTTCACAAGTTGGCCTGTGTCCAACTGTAAC
