>Addgene plasmid #47874 | pTALYM3 | addgene partial sequence | sequence record 73698 | TAL-F2 5'-ccaacgaccacctcgtcgcc-3'
CCGGAATTGATCAGAAGAGTCAATCGCCGTATTGGCGAACGCACGTCCCATCGCGTTGCGGGATCCACTG
GAGGCGGAGGTGGCTCCGGCACCGCCTCCTCCATGGTGAGCAAGGGCGAGGAGCTGTTCACCGGGGTGGT
GCCCATCCTGGTCGAGCTGGACGGCGACGTAAACGGCCACAAGTTCAGCGTCCGCGGCGAGGGCGAGGGC
GATGCCACCAACGGCAAGCTGACCCTGAAGTTCATCTGCACCACCGGCAAGCTGCCCGTGCCCTGGCCCA
CCCTCGTGACCACCTTCGGCTACGGCGTGGCCTGCTTCAGCCGCTACCCCGACCACATGAAGCAGCACGA
CTTCTTCAAGTCCGCCATGCCCGAAGGCTACGTCCAGGAGCGCACCATCTCTTTCAAGGACGACGGTACC
TACAAGACCCGCGCCGAGGTGAAGTTCGAGGGCGACACCCTGGTGAACCGCATCGAGCTGAAGGGCATCG
ACTTCAAGGAGGACGGCAACATCCTGGGGCACAAGCTGGAGTACAACTTCAACAGCCACAACGTCTATAT
CACGGCCGACAAGCAGAAGAACGGCATCAAGGCTAACTTCAAGATCCGCCACAACGTTGAGGACGGCAGC
GTGCAGCTCGCCGACCACTACCAGCAGAACACCCCCATCGGCGACGGCCCCGTGCTGCTGCCCGACAACC
ACTACCTGAGCCATCAGTCCAAGCTGAGCAAAGACCCCAACGAGAAGCGCGATCACATGGTCCTGCTGGA
GTTCGTGACCGCCGCCGGGATTACACA
